Addgene plasmid #62407: MXS_tdTomato
Purpose: MXS_chaining vector with tdTomato
Depositing lab: Pierre Neveu. Depositing organization: European Molecular Biology Laboratory (EMBL), Heidelberg. Publication: MXS-Chaining: A Highly Efficient Cloning Platform for Imaging and Flow Cytometry Approaches in Mammalian Systems. Sladitschek HL, Neveu PA. PLoS One. 2015 Apr 24;10(4):e0124958. doi: 10.1371/journal.pone.0124958. eCollection 2015. PONE-D-15-01385 PubMed 25909630.
Backbone
  Vector backbone: MXS_chaining vector
  Backbone manufacturer: Neveu lab, Addgene plasmid #62394
  Backbone size w/o insert (bp): 1945
  Vector type: Synthetic Biology
Growth in bacteria
  Bacterial resistance: Ampicillin, 100 μg/mL
  Growth temperature: 37°C
  Growth strain: Mach1
  Copy number: High Copy
Gene/Insert
  Gene/Insert name: tdTomato
  Species: Synthetic
  Insert size (bp): 1446
  Cloning method: Restriction Enzyme; 5′ cloning site MluI (not destroyed); 3′ cloning site SalI (not destroyed)
  Sequencing primers: 5′ TTACCGCCTTTGAGTGAG; 3′ TTGTCTCATGAGCGGATAC
Terms and licenses: Academic/Nonprofit Terms; Industry Terms: Not Available to Industry
How to cite: MXS_tdTomato was a gift from Pierre Neveu (Addgene plasmid # 62407 ; http://n2t.net/addgene:62407 ; RRID:Addgene_62407)
