[The description below was written by a language model from this plasmid's Addgene catalogue record and pLannotate feature annotations shown in this document.]
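Description:
MXS_tdTomato is a small (about 3.4 kb) synthetic-biology building-block plasmid from the MXS-chaining cloning platform, a modular system designed for assembling expression constructs for imaging and flow cytometry in mammalian cells. It is built on the minimal MXS_chaining vector backbone (roughly 1.9 kb), which contains little beyond what is needed for maintenance in E. coli: a high-copy ColE1/pUC-type origin of replication and an ampicillin resistance gene (β-lactamase) driven by its native bla promoter.

The payload is the tdTomato coding sequence, an insert of about 1.4 kb cloned between MluI and SalI sites that are both preserved. tdTomato is a constitutively fluorescent orange-red protein derived from the Discosoma sp. red fluorescent protein lineage. It is a tandem dimer, in which two copies of the fluorescent domain are fused so that the pair behaves as a single unit, and it is noted for low acid sensitivity and somewhat slow maturation. The feature table shows no promoter upstream of the reporter, no polyadenylation signal, and no mammalian selection marker, so this plasmid is not itself an expression vector. It instead serves as a storage and donor module carrying the fluorescent protein as a standardized part. The retained flanking restriction sites are consistent with the part being excised or chained with other MXS modules, such as promoters, localisation tags or terminators, although the record does not spell out the chaining mechanism. Its typical use is as the source of a tdTomato reporter cassette when building composite constructs for fluorescence microscopy or flow cytometry in mammalian systems.
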