Features (pLannotate 1.2.2; 4 found; start..end, strand, type, name):
     26..1453    +  CDS            tdTomato: tdTomato is a basic (constitutively fluorescent) orange fluorescent protein published in 2004, derived from Discosoma sp.. It is reported to be a somewhat slowly-maturing tandem dimer with low acid sensitivity.
   1477..1581    +  promoter       AmpR promoter: bla
   1582..2442    +  CDS            AmpR: β-lactamase; bla; confers resistance to ampicillin, carbenicillin, and related antibiotics
   2613..3201    +  rep_origin     ori: high-copy-number ColE1/pMB1/pBR322/pUC origin of replication
>Addgene plasmid #62407 | MXS_tdTomato | depositor full sequence | sequence record 102468 | Full Sequence
CATGATATCAAACGCGTAACTCGAGATGGTGAGCAAGGGCGAGGACGTCATCAAAGAGTTCATGCGCTTC
AAGGTGCGCATGGAGGGCTCCATGAACGGCCACGAGTTCGAGATCGAGGGCGAGGGCGAGGGCCGCCCCT
ACGAGGGCACCCAGACCGCCAAGCTGAAGGTGACCAAGGGCGGCCCCCTGCCCTTCGCCTGGGACATCCT
GTCCCCCCAGTTCATGTACGGCTCCAAGGCGTACGTGAAGCACCCCGCCGACATCCCCGATTACAAGAAG
CTGTCCTTCCCCGAGGGCTTCAAGTGGGAGCGCGTGATGAACTTCGAGGACGGCGGTCTGGTGACCGTGA
CCCAGGACTCCTCCCTGCAGGACGGCACGCTGATCTACAAGGTGAAGATGCGCGGCACCAACTTCCCCCC
CGACGGCCCCGTAATGCAGAAGAAGACCATGGGCTGGGAGGCCTCCACCGAGCGCCTGTACCCCCGCGAC
GGCGTGCTGAAGGGCGAGATCCACCAGGCCCTGAAGCTGAAGGACGGCGGCCACTACCTGGTGGAGTTCA
AGACCATCTACATGGCCAAGAAGCCCGTGCAACTGCCCGGCTACTACTACGTGGACACCAAGCTGGACAT
CACCTCCCACAACGAGGACTACACCATCGTGGAACAGTACGAGCGCTCCGAGGGCCGCCACCACCTGTTC
CTGGGGCATGGCACCGGCAGCACCGGCAGCGGCAGCTCCGGCACCGCCTCCTCCGAGGACAACAACATGG
CCGTCATCAAAGAGTTCATGCGCTTCAAGGTGCGCATGGAGGGCTCCATGAACGGCCACGAGTTCGAGAT
CGAGGGCGAGGGCGAGGGCCGCCCCTACGAGGGCACCCAGACCGCCAAGCTGAAGGTGACCAAGGGCGGC
CCCCTGCCCTTCGCCTGGGACATCCTGTCCCCCCAGTTCATGTACGGCTCCAAGGCGTACGTGAAGCACC
CCGCCGACATCCCCGATTACAAGAAGCTGTCCTTCCCCGAGGGCTTCAAGTGGGAGCGCGTGATGAACTT
CGAGGACGGCGGTCTGGTGACCGTGACCCAGGACTCCTCCCTGCAGGACGGCACGCTGATCTACAAGGTG
AAGATGCGCGGCACCAACTTCCCCCCCGACGGCCCCGTAATGCAGAAGAAGACCATGGGCTGGGAGGCCT
CCACCGAGCGCCTGTACCCCCGCGACGGCGTGCTGAAGGGCGAGATCCACCAGGCCCTGAAGCTGAAGGA
CGGCGGCCACTACCTGGTGGAGTTCAAGACCATCTACATGGCCAAGAAGCCCGTGCAACTGCCCGGCTAC
TACTACGTGGACACCAAGCTGGACATCACCTCCCACAACGAGGACTACACCATCGTGGAACAGTACGAGC
GCTCCGAGGGCCGCCACCACCTGTTCCTGTACGGCATGGACGAGCTGTACAAGGTCGACCAATTCGGGGA
AATGTGCGCGGAACCCCTATTTGTTTATTTTTCTAAATACATTCAAATATGTATCCGCTCATGAGACAAT
AACCCTGATAAATGCTTCAATAATATTGAAAAAGGAAGAGTATGAGTATTCAACATTTCCGTGTCGCCCT
TATTCCCTTTTTTGCGGCATTTTGCCTTCCTGTTTTTGCTCACCCAGAAACGCTGGTGAAAGTAAAAGAT
GCTGAAGATCAGTTGGGTGCACGAGTGGGTTACATCGAACTGGATCTCAACAGCGGTAAGATCCTTGAGA
GTTTTCGCCCCGAAGAACGTTTTCCAATGATGAGCACTTTTAAAGTTCTGCTATGTGGCGCGGTATTATC
CCGTATTGACGCCGGGCAAGAGCAACTCGGTCGCCGCATACACTATTCTCAGAATGACTTGGTTGAGTAC
TCACCAGTCACAGAAAAGCATCTTACGGATGGCATGACAGTAAGAGAATTATGCAGTGCTGCCATAACCA
TGAGTGATAACACTGCGGCCAACTTACTTCTGACAACGATCGGAGGACCGAAGGAGCTAACCGCTTTTTT
GCACAACATGGGGGATCATGTAACTCGCCTTGATCGTTGGGAACCGGAGCTGAATGAAGCCATACCAAAC
GACGAGCGTGACACCACGATGCCTGTAGCAATGGCAACAACGTTGCGCAAACTATTAACTGGCGAACTAC
TTACTCTAGCTTCCCGGCAACAATTAATAGACTGGATGGAGGCGGATAAAGTTGCAGGACCACTTCTGCG
CTCGGCCCTTCCGGCTGGCTGGTTTATTGCTGATAAATCTGGAGCCGGTGAGCGTGGGTCTCGCGGTATC
ATTGCAGCACTGGGGCCAGATGGTAAGCCCTCCCGTATCGTAGTTATCTACACGACGGGGAGTCAGGCAA
CTATGGATGAACGAAATAGACAGATCGCTGAGATAGGTGCCTCACTGATTAAGCATTGGTAACTGTCAGA
CCAAGTTTACTCATATATACTTTAGATTGATTTAAAACTTCATTTTTAATTTAAAAGGATCTAGGTGAAG
ATCCTTTTTGATAATCTCATGACCAAAATCCCTTAACGTGAGTTTTCGTTCCACTGAGCGTCAGACCCCG
TAGAAAAGATCAAAGGATCTTCTTGAGATCCTTTTTTTCTGCGCGTAATCTGCTGCTTGCAAACAAAAAA
ACCACCGCTACCAGCGGTGGTTTGTTTGCCGGATCAAGAGCTACCAACTCTTTTTCCGAAGGTAACTGGC
TTCAGCAGAGCGCAGATACCAAATACTGTTCTTCTAGTGTAGCCGTAGTTAGGCCACCACTTCAAGAACT
CTGTAGCACCGCCTACATACCTCGCTCTGCTAATCCTGTTACCAGTGGCTGCTGCCAGTGGCGATAAGTC
GTGTCTTACCGGGTTGGACTCAAGACGATAGTTACCGGATAAGGCGCAGCGGTCGGGCTGAACGGGGGGT
TCGTGCACACAGCCCAGCTTGGAGCGAACGACCTACACCGAACTGAGATACCTACAGCGTGAGCTATGAG
AAAGCGCCACGCTTCCCGAAGGGAGAAAGGCGGACAGGTATCCGGTAAGCGGCAGGGTCGGAACAGGAGA
GCGCACGAGGGAGCTTCCAGGGGGAAACGCCTGGTATCTTTATAGTCCTGTCGGGTTTCGCCACCTCTGA
CTTGAGCGTCGATTTTTGTGATGCTCGTCAGGGGGGCGGAGCCTATGGAAAAACGCCAGCAACGCGGCCT
TTTTACGGTTCCTGGCCTTTTGCTGGCCTTTTGCTCACATGTTCTTTCCTGCGTTATCCCCTGATTCTGT
GGATAACCGTATTACCGCCTTTGAGTGAGCTGATACCGCTCGCCGCAGCCGAACGACCGAGCGCAGCGAG
TCAGTGAGC
