>Addgene plasmid #62407 | MXS_tdTomato | addgene partial sequence | sequence record 104655 | pBR322ori-F 5'-GGGAAACGCCTGGTATCTTT-3'
CGTCGATTTTTGTGATGCTCGTCAGGGGGGCGGAGCCTATGGAAAAACGCCAGCAACGCGGCCTTTTTAC
GGTTCCTGGCCTTTTGCTGGCCTTTTGCTCACATGTTCTTTCCTGCGTTATCCCCTGATTCTGTGGATAA
CCGTATTACCGCCTTTGAGTGAGCTGATACCGCTCGCCGCAGCCGAACGACCGAGCGCAGCGAGTCAGTG
AGCCATGATATCAAACGCGTAACTCGAGATGGTGAGCAAGGGCGAGGACGTCATCAAAGAGTTCATGCGC
TTCAAGGTGCGCATGGAGGGCTCCATGAACGGCCACGAGTTCGAGATCGAGGGCGAGGGCGAGGGCCGCC
CCTACGAGGGCACCCAGACCGCCAAGCTGAAGGTGACCAAGGGCGGCCCCCTGCCCTTCGCCTGGGACAT
CCTGTCCCCCCAGTTCATGTACGGCTCCAAGGCGTACGTGAAGCACCCCGCCGACATCCCCGATTACAAG
AAGCTGTCCTTCCCCGAGGGCTTCAAGTGGGAGCGCGTGATGAACTTCGAGGACGGCGGTCTGGTGACCG
TGACCCAGGACTCCTCCCTGCAGGACGGCACGCTGATCTACAAGGTGAAGATGCGCGGCACCAACTTCCC
CCCCGACGGCCCCGTAATGCAGAAGAAGACCATGGGCTGGGAGGCCTCCACCGAGCGCCTGTACCCCCGC
GACGGCGTGCTG
