>Addgene plasmid #62407 | MXS_tdTomato | addgene partial sequence | sequence record 104656 | AmpSeq-F 5'-ctcatgagcggatacatatttgaa-3'
GAATTGGTCGACCTTGTACAGCTCGTCCATGCCGTACAGGAACAGGTGGTGGCGGCCCTCGGAGCGCTCG
TACTGTTCCACGATGGTGTAGTCCTCGTTGTGGGAGGTGATGTCCAGCTTGGTGTCCACGTAGTAGTAGC
CGGGCAGTTGCACGGGCTTCTTGGCCATGTAGATGGTCTTGAACTCCACCAGGTAGTGGCCGCCGTCCTT
CAGCTTCAGGGCCTGGTGGATCTCGCCCTTCAGCACGCCGTCGCGGGGGTACAGGCGCTCGGTGGAGGCC
TCCCAGCCCATGGTCTTCTTCTGCATTACGGGGCCGTCGGGGGGGAAGTTGGTGCCGCGCATCTTCACCT
TGTAGATCAGCGTGCCGTCCTGCAGGGAGGAGTCCTGGGTCACGGTCACCAGACCGCCGTCCTCGAAGTT
CATCACGCGCTCCCACTTGAAGCCCTCGGGGAAGGACAGCTTCTTGTAATCGGGGATGTCGGCGGGGTGC
TTCACGTACGCCTTGGAGCCGTACATGAACTGGGGGGACAGGATGTCCCAGGCGAAGGGCAGGGGGCCGC
CCTTGGTCACCTTCAGCTTGGCGGTCTGGGTGCCCTCGTAGGGGCGGCCCTCGCCCTCGCCCTCGATCTC
GAACTCGTGGCCGTTCATGGAGCCCTCCATGCGCACCTTGAAGCGCATGAACTCTTTGATGACGGCCATG
TTGTTG
